>Addgene plasmid #107420 | pIBA3-SpyCatcher-sfGFP | addgene full sequence | sequence record 207599 | Addgene NGS Result
CCATCGAATGGCCAGATGATTAATTCCTAATTTTTGTTGACACTCTATCATTGATAGAGTTATTTTACCA
CTCCCTATCAGTGATAGAGAAAAGTGAAATGAATAGTTCGACAAAAATCTAGATAACGAGGGCAAAAAAT
GCACCATCACCATCACCATGGCGCCATGGTTGATACCTTATCAGGTTTATCAAGTGAGCAAGGTCAGTCC
GGTGATATGACAATTGAAGAAGATAGTGCTACCCATATTAAATTCTCAAAACGTGATGAGGACGGCAAAG
AGTTAGCTGGTGCAACTATGGAGTTGCGTGATTCATCTGGTAAAACTATTAGTACATGGATTTCAGATGG
ACAAGTGAAAGATTTCTACCTGTATCCAGGAAAATATACATTTGTCGAAACCGCAGCACCAGACGGTTAT
GAGGTAGCAACTGCTATTACCTTTACAGTTAATGAGCAAGGTCAGGTTACTGTAAATGGCAAAGCAACTA
AAGGTGACGCTCATATTGGCGGTTCAAAAGGTGAAGAATTATTTACAGGTGTAGTACCAATTTTAGTAGA
ATTAGATGGTGATGTAAATGGTCATAAATTTTCAGTACGTGGTGAAGGTGAAGGTGATGCAACAAATGGT
AAATTAACATTAAAATTCATCTGTACAACAGGTAAATTACCAGTACCATGGCCAACATTAGTAACAACAT
TAACATATGGTGTACAATGTTTTTCACGTTATCCAGATCATATGAAACGTCATGATTTTTTTAAATCAGC
AATGCCTGAAGGTTATGTACAAGAACGTACAATTTCATTTAAAGATGATGGTACATATAAAACACGTGCT
GAAGTAAAATTTGAAGGTGATACATTAGTAAATCGTATTGAATTAAAAGGTATTGATTTCAAAGAAGATG
GTAACATTTTAGGTCATAAATTAGAATATAACTTCAACTCACATAACGTATATATCACAGCAGATAAACA
AAAAAATGGTATCAAAGCAAACTTTAAAATTCGTCATAATGTAGAAGATGGTTCAGTACAATTAGCAGAT
CATTATCAACAAAATACACCAATTGGTGATGGTCCAGTATTATTACCAGATAATCATTATTTATCAACAC
AATCAGTATTATCAAAAGATCCAAATGAAAAACGTGATCATATGGTATTATTAGAATTTGTAACAGCAGC
AGGTATTACACATGGTATGGATGAATTATATAAAAGCGCTTGGAGCCACCCGCAGTTCGAAAAATAATAA
GCTTGACCTGTGAAGTGAAAAATGGCGCACATTGTGCGACATTTTTTTTGTCTGCCGTTTACCGCTACTG
CGTCACGGATCTCC
[124 nt withheld, positions 1345-1468]
C
[91 nt withheld, positions 1470-1560]
A
[49 nt withheld, positions 1562-1610]
CCTTTGACGTTGGAGTCCACGTTCTTT
[37 nt withheld, positions 1638-1674]
ACCCTATCTCGGTCTATTCTTTTGATTTATAAGGGATTTTGCCGATTTCGGCCTATTGGTTAAAAAATGA
GCTGATTTAACAAAAATTTAACGCGAATTTTAACAAAATATTAACGCTTACAATTTCAGGTGGCACTTTT
CGGGGAAATGTGCGCGGAACCCCTATTTGTTTATTTTTCTAAATACATTCAAATATGTATCCGCTCATGA
GACAATAACCCTGATAAATGCTTCAATAATATTGAAAAAGGAAGAGTATGAGTATTCAACATTTCCGTGT
CGCCCTTATTCCCTTTTTTGCGGCATTTTGCCTTCCTGTTTTTGCTCACCCAGAAACGCTGGTGAAAGTA
AAAGATGCTGAAGATCAGTTGGGTGCACGAGTGGGTTACATCGAACTGGATCTCAACAGCGGTAAGATCC
TTGAGAGTTTTCGCCCCGAAGAACGTTTTCCAATGATGAGCACTTTTAAAGTTCTGCTATGTGGCGCGGT
ATTATCCCGTATTGACGCCGGGCAAGAGCAACTCGGTCGCCGCATACACTATTCTCAGAATGACTTGGTT
GAGTACTCACCAGTCACAGAAAAGCATCTTACGGATGGCATGACAGTAAGAGAATTATGCAGTGCTGCCA
TAACCATGAGTGATAACACTGCGGCCAACTTACTTCTGACAACGATCGGAGGACCGAAGGAGCTAACCGC
TTTTTTGCACAACATGGGGGATCATGTAACTCGCCTTGATCGTTGGGAACCGGAGCTGAATGAAGCCATA
CCAAACGACGAGCGTGACACCACGATGCCTGTAGCAATGGCAACAACGTTGCGCAAACTATTAACTGGCG
AACTACTTACTCTAGCTTCCCGGCAACAATTGATAGACTGGATGGAGGCGGATAAAGTTGCAGGACCACT
TCTGCGCTCGGCCCTTCCGGCTGGCTGGTTTATTGCTGATAAATCTGGAGCCGGTGAGCGTGGCTCTCGC
GGTATCATTGCAGCACTGGGGCCAGATGGTAAGCCCTCCCGTATCGTAGTTATCTACACGACGGGGAGTC
AGGCAACTATGGATGAACGAAATAGACAGATCGCTGAGATAGGTGCCTCACTGATTAAGCATTGGTAGGA
ATTAATGATGTCTCGTTTAGATAAAAGTAAAGTGATTAACAGCGCATTAGAGCTGCTTAATGAGGTCGGA
ATCGAAGGTTTAACAACCCGTAAACTCGCCCAGAAGCTAGGTGTAGAGCAGCCTACATTGTATTGGCATG
TAAAAAATAAGCGGGCTTTGCTCGACGCCTTAGCCATTGAGATGTTAGATAGGCACCATACTCACTTTTG
CCCTTTAGAAGGGGAAAGCTGGCAAGATTTTTTACGTAATAACGCTAAAAGTTTTAGATGTGCTTTACTA
AGTCATCGCGATGGAGCAAAAGTACATTTAGGTACACGGCCTACAGAAAAACAGTATGAAACTCTCGAAA
ATCAATTAGCCTTTTTATGCCAACAAGGTTTTTCACTAGAGAATGCATTATATGCACTCAGCGCAGTGGG
GCATTTTACTTTAGGTTGCGTATTGGAAGATCAAGAGCATCAAGTCGCTAAAGAAGAAAGGGAAACACCT
ACTACTGATAGTATGCCGCCATTATTACGACAAGCTATCGAATTATTTGATCACCAAGGTGCAGAGCCAG
CCTTCTTATTCGGCCTTGAATTGATCATATGCGGATTAGAAAAACAACTTAAATGTGAAAGTGGGTCTTA
AAAGCAGCATAACCTTTTTCCGTGATGGTAACTTCACTAGTTTAAAAGGATCTAGGTGAAGATCCTTTTT
GATAATCTCATGACCAAAATCCCTTAACGTGAGTTTTCGTTCCACTGAGCGTCAGACCCCGTAGAAAAGA
TCAAAGGATCTTCTTGAGATCCTTTTTTTCTGCGCGTAATCTGCTGCTTGCAAACAAAAAAACCACCGCT
ACCAGCGGTGGTTTGTTTGCCGGATCAAGAGCTACCAACTCTTTTTCCGAAGGTAACTGGCTTCAGCAGA
GCGCAGATACCAAATACTGTCCTTCTAGTGTAGCCGTAGTTAGGCCACCACTTCAAGAACTCTGTAGCAC
CGCCTACATACCTCGCTCTGCTAATCCTGTTACCAGTGGCTGCTGCCAGTGGCGATAAGTCGTGTCTTAC
CGGGTTGGACTCAAGACGATAGTTACCGGATAAGGCGCAGCGGTCGGGCTGAACGGGGGGTTCGTGCACA
CAGCCCAGCTTGGAGCGAACGACCTACACCGAACTGAGATACCTACAGCGTGAGCTATGAGAAAGCGCCA
CGCTTCCCGAAGGGAGAAAGGCGGACAGGTATCCGGTAAGCGGCAGGGTCGGAACAGGAGAGCGCACGAG
GGAGCTTCCAGGGGGAAACGCCTGGTATCTTTATAGTCCTGTCGGGTTTCGCCACCTCTGACTTGAGCGT
CGATTTTTGTGATGCTCGTCAGGGGGGCGGAGCCTATGGAAAAACGCCAGCAACGCGGCCTTTTTACGGT
TCCTGGCCTTTTGCTGGCCTTTTGCTCACATGACCCGACA
Features (pLannotate 1.2.2; 9 found; start..end, strand, type, name):
     36..91      +  promoter       tetR/tetA promoters: tetR; overlapping promoters for bacterial tetR and tetA
    142..159     +  CDS            6xHis: 6xHis affinity tag
    514..1224    +  CDS            Superfolder GFP: Superfolder GFP is a basic (constitutively fluorescent) green fluorescent protein published in 2005, derived from Aequorea victoria. It is reported to be a very rapidly-maturing weak dimer.
   1231..1253    +  CDS            Strep-Tag II (fragment): peptide that binds Strep-Tactin®, an engineered form of streptavidin
   1345..1773    +  rep_origin     f1 ori (sequence partly withheld): f1 bacteriophage origin of replication; arrow indicates direction of (+) strand synthesis
   1827..1931    +  promoter       AmpR promoter: bla
   1932..2791    +  CDS            AmpR (fragment): β-lactamase; bla; confers resistance to ampicillin, carbenicillin, and related antibiotics
   2799..3425    +  CDS            TetR: tetracycline repressor TetR; tetR; TetR binds to the tetracycline operator tetO to inhibit transcription. This inhibition can be relieved by adding tetracycline or doxycycline.
   3578..4166    +  rep_origin     ori: high-copy-number ColE1/pMB1/pBR322/pUC origin of replication
