[The description below was written by a language model from this plasmid's Addgene catalogue record and pLannotate feature annotations shown in this document.]
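Description:
pIBA3-SpyCatcher-sfGFP is a 4,234 bp bacterial expression plasmid built on the commercial pASK-IBA3 backbone, from which a short stretch of the cloning region (positions 142–216) was deleted during Gibson assembly of the insert. It is propagated in E. coli under ampicillin selection (β-lactamase driven by its own promoter) and replicates from a ColE1/pMB1-type origin. The feature annotation labels this a high-copy origin, whereas the catalogue entry lists the plasmid as low copy, so the two sources disagree on this point. An f1 phage origin is also present, which would permit single-stranded DNA production with helper phage.

The payload is a single synthetic open reading frame expressed from the tet promoter/operator region. It begins with an N-terminal 6xHis tag, continues through the SpyCatcher domain (not separately annotated in the feature table, but presumably occupying the gap between the His tag and the GFP coding region), then superfolder GFP, and ends in the backbone-encoded Strep-tag II. The plasmid also carries the tetR repressor gene, positioned immediately downstream of the ampicillin resistance gene. TetR keeps the promoter repressed until a tetracycline-class inducer releases it from the operator, giving tight, inducible expression.

The construct is intended for production of a fluorescent SpyCatcher protein, with the His tag used for purification and the Strep-tag II for detection. SpyCatcher spontaneously forms a covalent isopeptide bond with the SpyTag peptide, so the purified fusion can act as a green fluorescent label for SpyTag-bearing proteins. The associated publication concerns autotransport of the trimeric autotransporter adhesin YadA, though the record does not describe the specific experimental application.
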