Addgene plasmid #107420: pIBA3-SpyCatcher-sfGFP
Purpose: For production of SpyCatcher protein fused N-terminally to sfGFP. Includes N-terminal His tag for purification and C-terminal StrepII tag for detection.
Depositing lab: Jack Leo. Depositing organization: University of Oslo. Publication: Insights into the autotransport process of a trimeric autotransporter, Yersinia Adhesin A (YadA). Chauhan N, Hatlem D, Orwick-Rydmark M, Schneider K, Floetenmeyer M, van Rossum B, Leo JC, Linke D. Mol Microbiol. 2019 Jan 1. doi: 10.1111/mmi.14195. PubMed 30600549.
Backbone
  Vector backbone: pASK-IBA3
  Backbone manufacturer: IBA GmbH
  Backbone size w/o insert (bp): 3226
  Total vector size (bp): 4234
  Modifications to backbone: deletion of residues 142-216
  Vector type: Bacterial Expression
Growth in bacteria
  Bacterial resistance: Ampicillin, 100 μg/mL
  Growth temperature: 37°C
  Growth strain: DH5alpha
  Copy number: Low Copy
Gene/Insert
  Gene/Insert name: SpyCatcher
  Species: Synthetic
  Insert size (bp): 1224
  GenBank ID: AFD50637
  Promoter: Tet
  Tag / fusion protein: His tag (N terminal on insert); superfolder GFP (C terminal on insert); StrepII (C terminal on backbone)
  Cloning method: Gibson Cloning
  Sequencing primers: 5′ GAGTTATTTTACCACTCCCT; 3′ CGCAGTAGCGGTAAACG
Resource information
  A portion of this plasmid was derived from a plasmid made by: Addgene (Mark Howarth lab)
Terms and licenses: Academic/Nonprofit Terms; Industry Terms: Not Available to Industry
Depositor comments: Spycatcher was published in Zakeri et al. (2012), PNAS 109, ppE690-7
How to cite: pIBA3-SpyCatcher-sfGFP was a gift from Jack Leo (Addgene plasmid # 107420 ; http://n2t.net/addgene:107420 ; RRID:Addgene_107420)
